>Addgene plasmid #189903 | p667-UBC-MAP3K14-V5-miniTurbo_IDG-K | addgene full sequence | sequence record 374469 | Addgene NGS Result
AGGTGGCACTTTTCGGGGAAATGTGCGCGGAACCCCTATTTGTTTATTTTTCTAAATACATTCAAATATG
TATCCGCTCATGAGACAATAACCCTGATAAATGCTTCAATAATATTGAAAAAGGAAGAGTATGAGTATTC
AACATTTCCGTGTCGCCCTTATTCCCTTTTTTGCGGCATTTTGCCTTCCTGTTTTTGCTCACCCAGAAAC
GCTGGTGAAAGTAAAAGATGCTGAAGATCAGTTGGGTGCACGAGTGGGTTACATCGAACTGGATCTCAAC
AGCGGTAAGATCCTTGAGAGTTTTCGCCCCGAAGAACGTTTTCCAATGATGAGCACTTTTAAAGTTCTGC
TATGTGGCGCGGTATTATCCCGTATTGACGCCGGGCAAGAGCAACTCGGTCGCCGCATACACTATTCTCA
GAATGACTTGGTTGAGTACTCACCAGTCACAGAAAAGCATCTTACGGATGGCATGACAGTAAGAGAATTA
TGCAGTGCTGCCATAACCATGAGTGATAACACTGCGGCCAACTTACTTCTGACAACGATCGGAGGACCGA
AGGAGCTAACCGCTTTTTTGCACAACATGGGGGATCATGTAACTCGCCTTGATCGTTGGGAACCGGAGCT
GAATGAAGCCATACCAAACGACGAGCGTGACACCACGATGCCTGTAGCAATGGCAACAACGTTGCGCAAA
CTATTAACTGGCGAACTACTTACTCTAGCTTCCCGGCAACAATTAATAGACTGGATGGAGGCGGATAAAG
TTGCAGGACCACTTCTGCGCTCGGCCCTTCCGGCTGGCTGGTTTATTGCTGATAAATCTGGAGCCGGTGA
GCGTGGGTCTCGCGGTATCATTGCAGCACTGGGGCCAGATGGTAAGCCCTCCCGTATCGTAGTTATCTAC
ACGACGGGGAGTCAGGCAACTATGGATGAACGAAATAGACAGATCGCTGAGATAGGTGCCTCACTGATTA
AGCATTGGTAACTGTCAGACCAAGTTTACTCATATATACTTTAGATTGATTTAAAACTTCATTTTTAATT
TAAAAGGATCTAGGTGAAGATCCTTTTTGATAATCTCATGACCAAAATCCCTTAACGTGAGTTTTCGTTC
CACTGAGCGTCAGACCCCGTAGAAAAGATCAAAGGATCTTCTTGAGATCCTTTTTTTCTGCGCGTAATCT
GCTGCTTGCAAACAAAAAAACCACCGCTACCAGCGGTGGTTTGTTTGCCGGATCAAGAGCTACCAACTCT
TTTTCCGAAGGTAACTGGCTTCAGCAGAGCGCAGATACCAAATACTGTTCTTCTAGTGTAGCCGTAGTTA
GGCCACCACTTCAAGAACTCTGTAGCACCGCCTACATACCTCGCTCTGCTAATCCTGTTACCAGTGGCTG
CTGCCAGTGGCGATAAGTCGTGTCTTACCGGGTTGGACTCAAGACGATAGTTACCGGATAAGGCGCAGCG
GTCGGGCTGAACGGGGGGTTCGTGCACACAGCCCAGCTTGGAGCGAACGACCTACACCGAACTGAGATAC
CTACAGCGTGAGCTATGAGAAAGCGCCACGCTTCCCGAAGGGAGAAAGGTGGACAGGTATCCGGTAAGCG
GCAGGGTCGGAACAGGAGAGCGCACGAGGGAGCTTCCAGGGGGAAACGCCTGGTATCTTTATAGTCCTGT
CGGGTTTCGCCACCTCTGACTTGAGCGTCGATTTTTGTGATGCTCGTCAGGGGGGCGGAGCCTATGGAAA
AACGCCAGCAACGCGGCCTTTTTACGGTTCCTGGCCTTTTGCTGGCCTTTTGCTCACATGTTCTTTCCTG
CGTTATCCCCTGATTCTGTGGATAACCGTATTACCGCCTTTGAGTGAGCTGATACCGCTCGCCGCAGCCG
AACGACCGAGCGCAGCGAGTCAGTGAGCGAGGAAGCGGAAGAGCGCCCAATACGCAAACCGCCTCTCCCC
GCGCGTTGGCCGATTCATTAATGCAGCTGGCACGACAGGTTTCCCGACTGGAAAGCGGGCAGTGAGCGCA
ACGCAATTAATGTGAGTTAGCTCACTCATTAGGCACCCCAGGCTTTACACTTTATGCTTCCGGCTCGTAT
GTTGTGTGGAATTGTGAGCGGATAACAATTTCACACAGGAAACAGCTATGACCATGATTACGCCAAGCGC
GCAATTAACCCTCACTAAAGGGAACAAAAGCTGGAGCTGCAAGCTTAATGTAGTCTTATGCAATACTCTT
GTAGTCTTGCAACATGGTAACGATGAGTTAGCAACATGCCTTACAAGGAGAGAAAAAGCACCGTGCATGC
CGATTGGTGGAAGTAAGGTGGTACGATCGTGCCTTATTAGGAAGGCAACAGACGGGTCTGACATGGATTG
GACGAACCACTGAATTGCCGCATTGCAGAGATATTGTATTTAAGTGCCTAGCTCGATACATAAACGGGTC
TCTCTGGTTAGACCAGATCTGAGCCTGGGAGCTCTCTGGCTAACTAGGGAACCCACTGCTTAAGCCTCAA
TAAAGCTTGCCTTGAGTGCTTCAAGTAGTGTGTGCCCGTCTGTTGTGTGACTCTGGTAACTAGAGATCCC
TCAGACCCTTTTAGTCAGTGTGGAAAATCTCTAGCAGTGGCGCCCGAACAGGGACTTGAAAGCGAAAGGG
AAACCAGAGGAGCTCTCTCGACGCAGGACTCGGCTTGCTGAAGCGCGCACGGCAAGAGGCGAGGGGCGGC
GACTGGTGAGTACGCCAAAAATTTTGACTAGCGGAGGCTAGAAGGAGAGAGATGGGTGCGAGAGCGTCAG
TATTAAGCGGGGGAGAATTAGATCGCGATGGGAAAAAATTCGGTTAAGGCCAGGGGGAAAGAAAAAATAT
AAATTAAAACATATAGTATGGGCAAGCAGGGAGCTAGAACGATTCGCAGTTAATCCTGGCCTGTTAGAAA
CATCAGAAGGCTGTAGACAAATACTGGGACAGCTACAACCATCCCTTCAGACAGGATCAGAAGAACTTAG
ATCATTATATAATACAGTAGCAACCCTCTATTGTGTGCATCAAAGGATAGAGATAAAAGACACCAAGGAA
GCTTTAGACAAGATAGAGGAAGAGCAAAACAAAAGTAAGACCACCGCACAGCAAGCGGCCGCTGATCTTC
AGACCTGGAGGAGGAGATATGAGGGACAATTGGAGAAGTGAATTATATAAATATAAAGTAGTAAAAATTG
AACCATTAGGAGTAGCACCCACCAAGGCAAAGAGAAGAGTGGTGCAGAGAGAAAAAAGAGCAGTGGGAAT
AGGAGCTTTGTTCCTTGGGTTCTTGGGAGCAGCAGGAAGCACTATGGGCGCAGCGTCAATGACGCTGACG
GTACAGGCCAGACAATTATTGTCTGGTATAGTGCAGCAGCAGAACAATTTGCTGAGGGCTATTGAGGCGC
AACAGCATCTGTTGCAACTCACAGTCTGGGGCATCAAGCAGCTCCAGGCAAGAATCCTGGCTGTGGAAAG
ATACCTAAAGGATCAACAGCTCCTGGGGATTTGGGGTTGCTCTGGAAAACTCATTTGCACCACTGCTGTG
CCTTGGAATGCTAGTTGGAGTAATAAATCTCTGGAACAGATTTGGAATCACACGACCTGGATGGAGTGGG
ACAGAGAAATTAACAATTACACAAGCTTAATACACTCCTTAATTGAAGAATCGCAAAACCAGCAAGAAAA
GAATGAACAAGAATTATTGGAATTAGATAAATGGGCAAGTTTGTGGAATTGGTTTAACATAACAAATTGG
CTGTGGTATATAAAATTATTCATAATGATAGTAGGAGGCTTGGTAGGTTTAAGAATAGTTTTTGCTGTAC
TTTCTATAGTGAATAGAGTTAGGCAGGGATATTCACCATTATCGTTTCAGACCCACCTCCCAACCCCGAG
GGGACCCGACAGGCCCGAAGGAATAGAAGAAGAAGGTGGAGAGAGAGACAGAGACAGATCCATTCGATTA
GTGAACGGATCTCGACGGTATCGGTTAACTTTTAAAAGAAAAGGGGGGATTGGGGGGTACAGTGCAGGGG
AAAGAATAGTAGACATAATAGCAACAGACATACAAACTAAAGAATTACAAAAACAAATTACAAAATTCAA
AATTTTATCGTCCAGTGTGGTGGAATTCTGCAGATATCAACTTTGTATAGAAAAGTTGGCCTCCGCGCCG
GGTTTTGGCGCCTCCCGCGGGCGCCCCCCTCCTCACGGCGAGCGCTGCCACGTCAGACGAAGGGCGCAGC
GAGCGTCCTGATCCTTCCGCCCGGACGCTCAGGACAGCGGCCCGCTGCTCATAAGACTCGGCCTTAGAAC
CCCAGTATCAGCAGAAGGACATTTTAGGACGGGACTTGGGTGACTCTAGGGCACTGGTTTTCTTTCCAGA
GAGCGGAACAGGCGAGGAAAAGTAGTCCCTTCTCGGCGATTCTGCGGAGGGATCTCCGTGGGGCGGTGAA
CGCCGATGATTATATAAGGACGCGCCGGGTGTGGCACAGCTAGTTCCGTCGCAGCCGGGATTTGGGTCGC
GGTTCTTGTTTGTGGATCGCTGTGATCGTCACTTGGTGAGTAGCGGGCTGCTGGGCTGGCCGGGGCTTTC
GTGGCCGCCGGGCCGCTCGGTGGGACGGAAGCGTGTGGAGAGACCGCCAAGGGCTGTAGTCTGGGTCCGC
GAGCAAGGTTGCCCTGAACTGGGGGTTGGGGGGAGCGCAGCAAAATGGCGGCTGTTCCCGAGTCTTGAAT
GGAAGACGCTTGTGAGGCGGGCTGTGAGGTCGTTGAAACAAGGTGGGGGGCATGGTGGGCGGCAAGAACC
CAAGGTCTTGAGGCCTTCGCTAATGCGGGAAAGCTCTTATTCGGGTGAGATGGGCTGGGGCACCATCTGG
GGACCCTGACGTGAAGTTTGTCACTGACTGGAGAACTCGGTTTGTCGTCTGTTGCGGGGGCGGCAGTTAT
GGCGGTGCCGTTGGGCAGTGCACCCGTACCTTTGGGAGCGCGCGCCCTCGTCGTGTCGTGACGTCACCCG
TTCTGTTGGCTTATAATGCAGGGTGGGGCCTAGGGTAGGCTCTCCTGAATCGACAGGCGCCGGACCTCTG
GTGAGGGGAGGGATAAGTGAGGCGTCAGTTTCTTTGGTCGGTTTTATGTACCTATCTTCTTAAGTAGCTG
AAGCTCCGGTTTTGAACTATGCGCTCGGGGTTGGCGAGTGTGTTTTGTGAAGTTTTTTAGGCACCTTTTG
AAATGTAATCATTTGGGTCAATATGTAATTTTCAGTGTTAGACTAGTAAATTGTCCGCTAAATTCTGGCC
GTTTTTGGCTTTTTTGTTAGACACAAGTTTGTACAAAAAAGCAGGCTTAGCCACCATGGCAGTGATGGAA
ATGGCCTGCCCAGGTGCCCCTGGCTCAGCAGTGGGGCAGCAGAAGGAACTCCCCAAAGCCAAGGAGAAGA
CGCCGCCACTGGGGAAGAAACAGAGCTCCGTCTACAAGCTTGAGGCCGTGGAGAAGAGCCCTGTGTTCTG
CGGAAAGTGGGAGATCCTGAATGACGTGATTACCAAGGGCACAGCCAAGGAAGGCTCCGAGGCAGGGCCA
GCTGCCATCTCTATCATCGCCCAGGCTGAGTGTGAGAATAGCCAAGAGTTCAGCCCCACCTTTTCAGAAC
GCATTTTCATCGCTGGGTCCAAACAGTACAGCCAGTCCGAGAGTCTTGATCAGATCCCCAACAATGTGGC
CCATGCTACAGAGGGCAAAATGGCCCGTGTGTGTTGGAAGGGAAAGCGTCGCAGCAAAGCCCGGAAGAAA
CGGAAGAAGAAGAGCTCAAAGTCCCTGGCTCATGCAGGAGTGGCCTTGGCCAAACCCCTCCCCAGGACCC
CTGAGCAGGAGAGCTGCACCATCCCAGTGCAGGAGGATGAGTCTCCACTCGGCGCCCCATATGTTAGAAA
CACCCCGCAGTTCACCAAGCCTCTGAAGGAACCAGGCCTTGGGCAACTCTGTTTTAAGCAGCTTGGCGAG
GGCCTACGGCCGGCTCTGCCTCGATCAGAACTCCACAAACTGATCAGCCCCTTGCAATGTCTGAACCACG
TGTGGAAACTGCACCACCCCCAGGACGGAGGCCCCCTGCCCCTGCCCACGCACCCCTTCCCCTATAGCAG
ACTGCCTCATCCCTTCCCATTCCACCCTCTCCAGCCCTGGAAACCTCACCCTCTGGAGTCCTTCCTGGGC
AAACTGGCCTGTGTAGACAGCCAGAAACCCTTGCCTGACCCACACCTGAGCAAACTGGCCTGTGTAGACA
GTCCAAAGCCCCTGCCTGGCCCACACCTGGAGCCCAGCTGCCTGTCTCGTGGTGCCCATGAGAAGTTTTC
TGTGGAGGAATACCTAGTGCATGCTCTGCAAGGCAGCGTGAGCTCAGGCCAGGCCCACAGCCTGACCAGC
CTGGCCAAGACCTGGGCAGCAAGGGGCTCCAGATCCCGGGAGCCCAGCCCCAAAACTGAGGACAACGAGG
GTGTCCTGCTCACTGAGAAACTCAAGCCAGTGGATTATGAGTACCGAGAAGAAGTCCACTGGGCCACGCA
CCAGCTCCGCCTGGGCAGAGGCTCCTTCGGAGAGGTGCACAGGATGGAGGACAAGCAGACTGGCTTCCAG
TGCGCTGTCAAAAAGGTGCGGCTGGAAGTATTTCGGGCAGAGGAGCTGATGGCATGTGCAGGATTGACCT
CACCCAGAATTGTCCCTTTGTATGGAGCTGTGAGAGAAGGGCCTTGGGTCAACATCTTCATGGAGCTGCT
GGAAGGTGGCTCCCTGGGCCAGCTGGTCAAGGAGCAGGGCTGTCTCCCAGAGGACCGGGCCCTGTACTAC
CTGGGCCAGGCCCTGGAGGGTCTGGAATACCTCCACTCACGAAGGATTCTGCATGGGGACGTCAAAGCTG
ACAACGTGCTCCTGTCCAGCGATGGGAGCCACGCAGCCCTCTGTGACTTTGGCCATGCTGTGTGTCTTCA
ACCTGATGGCCTGGGAAAGTCCTTGCTCACAGGGGACTACATCCCTGGCACAGAGACCCACATGGCTCCG
GAGGTGGTGCTGGGCAGGAGCTGCGACGCCAAGGTGGATGTCTGGAGCAGCTGCTGTATGATGCTGCACA
TGCTCAACGGCTGCCACCCCTGGACTCAGTTCTTCCGAGGGCCGCTCTGCCTCAAGATTGCCAGCGAGCC
TCCGCCTGTGAGGGAGATCCCACCCTCCTGCGCCCCTCTCACAGCCCAGGCCATCCAAGAGGGGCTGAGG
AAAGAGCCCATCCACCGCGTGTCTGCAGCGGAGCTGGGAGGGAAGGTGAACCGGGCACTACAGCAAGTGG
GAGGTCTGAAGAGCCCTTGGAGGGGAGAATATAAAGAACCAAGACATCCACCGCCAAATCAAGCCAATTA
CCACCAGACCCTCCATGCCCAGCCGAGAGAGCTTTCGCCAAGGGCCCCAGGGCCCCGGCCAGCTGAGGAG
ACAACAGGCAGAGCCCCTAAGCTCCAGCCTCCTCTCCCACCAGAGCCCCCAGAGCCAAACAAGTCTCCTC
CCTTGACTTTGAGCAAGGAGGAGTCTGGGATGTGGGAACCCTTACCTCTGTCCTCCCTGGAGCCAGCCCC
TGCCAGAAACCCCAGCTCACCAGAGCGGAAAGCAACCGTCCCGGAGCAGGAACTGCAGCAGCTGGAAATA
GAATTATTCCTCAACAGCCTGTCCCAGCCATTTTCTCTGGAGGAGCAGGAGCAAATTCTCTCGTGCCTCA
GCATCGACAGCCTCTCCCTGTCGGATGACAGTGAGAAGAACCCATCAAAGGCCTCTCAAAGCTCGCGGGA
CACCCTGAGCTCAGGCGTACACTCCTGGAGCAGCCAGGCCGAGGCTCGAAGCTCCAGCTGGAACATGGTG
CTGGCCCGGGGGCGGCCCACCGACACCCCAAGCTATTTCAATGGTGTGAAAGTCCAAATACAGTCTCTTA
ATGGTGAACACCTGCACATCCGGGAGTTCCACCGGGTCAAAGTGGGAGACATCGCCACTGGCATCAGCAG
CCAGATCCCAGCTGCAGCCTTCAGCTTGGTGACCAAAGACGGGCAGCCTGTTCGCTACGACATGGAGGTG
CCAGACTCGGGCATCGACCTGCAGTGCACACTGGCCCCTGATGGCAGCTTCGCCTGGAGCTGGAGGGTCA
AGCATGGCCAGCTGGAGAACAGGCCCTCAAACCCAGCTTTCTTGTACAAAGTGGGCGGCAAGCCCATCCC
CAACCCCCTGCTGGGCCTGGACAGCACCGCTAGCATCCCGCTGCTGAACGCTAAACAGATTCTGGGACAG
CTGGACGGCGGGAGCGTGGCAGTCCTGCCTGTGGTCGACTCCACCAATCAGTACCTGCTGGATCGAATCG
GCGAGCTGAAGAGTGGGGATGCTTGCATTGCAGAATATCAGCAGGCAGGGAGAGGAAGCAGAGGGAGGAA
ATGGTTCTCTCCTTTTGGAGCTAACCTGTACCTGAGTATGTTTTGGCGCCTGAAGCGGGGACCAGCAGCA
ATCGGCCTGGGCCCGGTCATCGGAATTGTCATGGCAGAAGCGCTGCGAAAGCTGGGAGCAGACAAGGTGC
GAGTCAAATGGCCCAATGACCTGTATCTGCAGGATAGAAAGCTGGCAGGCATCCTGGTGGAGCTGGCCGG
AATAACAGGCGATGCTGCACAGATCGTCATTGGCGCCGGGATTAACGTGGCTATGAGGCGCGTGGAGGAA
AGCGTGGTCAATCAGGGCTGGATCACACTGCAGGAAGCAGGGATTAACCTGGACAGGAATACTCTGGCCG
CTATGCTGATCCGAGAGCTGCGGGCAGCCCTGGAACTGTTCGAGCAGGAAGGCCTGGCTCCATATCTGTC
ACGGTGGGAGAAGCTGGATAACTTCATCAATAGACCCGTGAAGCTGATCATTGGGGACAAAGAGATTTTC
GGGATTAGCCGGGGGATTGATAAACAGGGAGCCCTGCTGCTGGAACAGGACGGAGTTATCAAACCCTGGA
TGGGCGGAGAAATCAGTCTGCGGTCTGCCGAAAAGTAAGCCAACTTTATTATACATAGTTGATATCCAGC
ACAGTGGCGGCCGCTCGACAATCAACCTCTGGATTACAAAATTTGTGAAAGATTGACTGGTATTCTTAAC
TATGTTGCTCCTTTTACGCTATGTGGATACGCTGCTTTAATGCCTTTGTATCATGCTATTGCTTCCCGTA
TGGCTTTCATTTTCTCCTCCTTGTATAAATCCTGGTTGCTGTCTCTTTATGAGGAGTTGTGGCCCGTTGT
CAGGCAACGTGGCGTGGTGTGCACTGTGTTTGCTGACGCAACCCCCACTGGTTGGGGCATTGCCACCACC
TGTCAGCTCCTTTCCGGGACTTTCGCTTTCCCCCTCCCTATTGCCACGGCGGAACTCATCGCCGCCTGCC
TTGCCCGCTGCTGGACAGGGGCTCGGCTGTTGGGCACTGACAATTCCGTGGTGTTGTCGGGGAAGCTGAC
GTCCTTTCCATGGCTGCTCGCCTGTGTTGCCACCTGGATTCTGCGCGGGACGTCCTTCTGCTACGTCCCT
TCGGCCCTCAATCCAGCGGACCTTCCTTCCCGCGGCCTGCTGCCGGCTCTGCGGCCTCTTCCGCGTCTTC
GCCTTCGCCCTCAGACGAGTCGGATCTCCCTTTGGGCCGCCTCCCCGCCTGGAATTCTACCGGGTAGGGG
AGGCGCTTTTCCCAAGGCAGTCTGGAGCATGCGCTTTAGCAGCCCCGCTGGGCACTTGGCGCTACACAAG
TGGCCTCTGGCCTCGCACACATTCCACATCCACCGGTAGGCGCCAACCGGCTCCGTTCTTTGGTGGCCCC
TTCGCGCCACCTTCTACTCCTCCCCTAGTCAGGAAGTTCCCCCCCGCCCCGCAGCTCGCGTCGTGCAGGA
CGTGACAAATGGAAGTAGCACGTCTCACTAGTCTCGTGCAGATGGACAGCACCGCTGAGCAATGGAAGCG
GGTAGGCCTTTGGGGCAGCGGCCAATAGCAGCTTTGCTCCTTCGCTTTCTGGGCTCAGAGGCTGGGAAGG
GGTGGGTCCGGGGGCGGGCTCAGGGGCGGGCTCAGGGGCGGGGCGGGCGCCCGAAGGTCCTCCGGAGGCC
CGGCATTCTGCACGCTTCAAAAGCGCACGTCTGCCGCGCTGTTCTCCTCTTCCTCATCTCCGGGCCTTTC
GACCTGCAGCCCAAGCTTACCATGACCGAGTACAAGCCCACGGTGCGCCTCGCCACCCGCGACGACGTCC
CCAGGGCCGTACGCACCCTCGCCGCCGCGTTCGCCGACTACCCCGCCACGCGCCACACCGTCGATCCGGA
CCGCCACATCGAGCGGGTCACCGAGCTGCAAGAACTCTTCCTCACGCGCGTCGGGCTCGACATCGGCAAG
GTGTGGGTCGCGGACGACGGCGCCGCGGTGGCGGTCTGGACCACGCCGGAGAGCGTCGAAGCGGGGGCGG
TGTTCGCCGAGATCGGCCCGCGCATGGCCGAGTTGAGCGGTTCCCGGCTGGCCGCGCAGCAACAGATGGA
AGGCCTCCTGGCGCCGCACCGGCCCAAGGAGCCCGCGTGGTTCCTGGCCACCGTCGGCGTCTCGCCCGAC
CACCAGGGCAAGGGTCTGGGCAGCGCCGTCGTGCTCCCCGGAGTGGAGGCGGCCGAGCGCGCCGGGGTGC
CCGCCTTCCTGGAGACCTCCGCGCCCCGCAACCTCCCCTTCTACGAGCGGCTCGGCTTCACCGTCACCGC
CGACGTCGAGGTGCCCGAAGGACCGCGCACCTGGTGCATGACCCGCAAGCCCGGTGCCTGACGCCCGCCC
CACGACCCGCAGCGCCCGACCGAAAGGAGCGCACGACCCCATGCATCTCGAGGGCCCGGTACCTTTAAGA
CCAATGACTTACAAGGCAGCTGTAGATCTTAGCCACTTTTTAAAAGAAAAGGGGGGACTGGAAGGGCTAG
CTCACTCCCAACGAAGACAAGATCTGCTTTTTGCTTGTACTGGGTCTCTCTGGTTAGACCAGATCTGAGC
CTGGGAGCTCTCTGGCTAACTAGGGAACCCACTGCTTAAGCCTCAATAAAGCTTGCCTTGAGTGCTTCAA
GTAGTGTGTGCCCGTCTGTTGTGTGACTCTGGTAACTAGAGATCCCTCAGACCCTTTTAGTCAGTGTGGA
AAATCTCTAGCAGTAGTAGTTCATGTCATCTTATTATTCAGTATTTATAACTTGCAAAGAAATGAATATC
AGAGAGTGAGAGGAACTTGTTTATTGCAGCTTATAATGGTTACAAATAAAGCAATAGCATCACAAATTTC
ACAAATAAAGCATTTTTTTCACTGCATTCTAGTTGTGGTTTGTCCAAACTCATCAATGTATCTTATCATG
TCTGGCTCTAGCTATCCCGCCCCTAACTCCGCCCATCCCGCCCCTAACTCCGCCCAGTTCCGCCCATTCT
CCGCCCCATGGCTGACTAATTTTTTTTATTTATGCAGAGGCCGAGGCCGCCTCGGCCTCTGAGCTATTCC
AGAAGTAGTGAGGAGGCTTTTTTGGAGGCCTAGGGACGTACCCAATTCGCCCTATAGTGAGTCGTATTAC
GCGCGCTCACTGGCCGTCGTTTTACAACGTCGTGACTGGGAAAACCCTGGCGTTACCCAACTTAATCGCC
TTGCAGCACATCCCCCTTTCGCCAGCTGGCGTAATAGCGAAGAGGCCCGCACCGATCGCCCTTCCCAACA
GTTGCGCAGCCTGAATGGCGAATGGG
[124 nt withheld, positions 11787-11910]
C
[91 nt withheld, positions 11912-12002]
A
[49 nt withheld, positions 12004-12052]
CCTTTGACGTTGGAGTCCACGTTCTTT
[37 nt withheld, positions 12080-12116]
ACCCTATCTCGGTCTATTCTTTTGATTTATAAGGGATTTTGCCGATTTCGGCCTATTGGTTAAAAAATGA
GCTGATTTAACAAAAATTTAACGCGAATTTTAACAAAATATTAACGCTTACAATTT
Features (pLannotate 1.2.2; 32 found; start..end, strand, type, name):
     26..130     +  promoter       AmpR promoter: bla
    131..991     +  CDS            AmpR: β-lactamase; bla; confers resistance to ampicillin, carbenicillin, and related antibiotics
   1162..1750    +  rep_origin     ori: high-copy-number ColE1/pMB1/pBR322/pUC origin of replication
   1933..2025    +  CDS            lacI (fragment): lac repressor; lacI; The lac repressor binds to the lac operator to inhibit transcription in E. coli. This inhibition can be relieved by adding lactose or isopropyl-β-D-thiogalactopyranoside (IPTG).
   2038..2059    +  protein_bind   CAP binding site: CAP binding activates transcription in the presence of cAMP. E. coli catabolite activator protein
   2074..2104    +  promoter       lac promoter: promoter for the E. coli lac operon
   2108..2130    +  protein_bind   lac operator (fragment): The lac repressor binds to the lac operator to inhibit transcription in E. coli. This inhibition can be relieved by adding lactose or isopropyl-β-D-thiogalactopyranoside (IPTG). lac repressor encoded by lacI
   2173..2191    +  promoter       T3 promoter: promoter for bacteriophage T3 RNA polymerase
   2219..2445    +  promoter       RSV promoter: Rous sarcoma virus enhancer/promoter
   2446..2626    +  LTR            5' LTR (truncated): truncated 5' long terminal repeat (LTR) from HIV-1
   2673..2798    +  misc_feature   HIV-1 Ψ: packaging signal of human immunodeficiency virus type 1
   2782..3145    +  CDS            HIV-1 gag (fragment): gag protein from human immunodeficiency virus 1; gag
   3291..3524    +  misc_feature   RRE: The Rev response element (RRE) of HIV-1 allows for Rev-dependent mRNA export from the nucleus to the cytoplasm.
   3901..4001    +  CDS            Rev (fragment): human immunodeficiency virus 1 (HIV-1) Rev protein; rev; enhances nuclear export of unspliced and incompletely spliced viral mRNAs
   4020..4136    +  misc_feature   cPPT/CTS: central polypurine tract and central termination sequence of HIV-1
   4168..4188    +  protein_bind   attB4: mutant version of attB; core recombination site for the Gateway® BP reaction BP Clonase™
   4188..5070    +  promoter       UbC promoter (fragment): human ubiquitin C promoter
   5066..5342    +  promoter       UbC promoter (fragment): human ubiquitin C promoter
   5343..5367    +  protein_bind   attB1: mutant version of attB; recombination site for the Gateway® BP reaction BP Clonase™
   5376..8216    +  CDS            MAP3K14: M3K14_HUMAN - Also known as NIK. Experimental evidence at protein level: Swiss-Prot protein existence level 1. Lymphotoxin beta-activated kinase which seems to be exclusively involved in the activation of NF-kappa-B and its transcriptional activity. Promotes proteolytic processing of NFKB2/P100, which leads to activation of NF-kappa-B via the non- canonical pathway. Could act in a receptor-selective manner. From Homo sapiens (Human).
   8224..8244    -  protein_bind   attB2: mutant version of attB; core recombination site for the Gateway® BP reaction BP Clonase™
   8295..9065    +  CDS            miniTurbo: N-terminally truncated mutant of the E. coli biotin ligase BioID engineered for improved catalytic efficiency (Branon et al., 2018)
   9120..9708    +  misc_feature   WPRE: woodchuck hepatitis virus posttranscriptional regulatory element
   9722..10221   +  promoter       PGK promoter: mouse phosphoglycerate kinase 1 promoter
  10242..10841   +  CDS            PuroR: puromycin N-acetyltransferase; pac from Streptomyces alboniger; confers resistance to puromycin
  10909..11046   +  CDS            nef (fragment): NEF_HV1LA - Experimental evidence at protein level: Swiss-Prot protein existence level 1. Extracellular Nef protein targets CD4(+) T-lymphocytes for apoptosis by interacting with CXCR4 surface receptors. From Human immunodeficiency virus type 1 group M subtype B (isolate Lai) (HIV-1).
  11032..11212   +  LTR            5' LTR (truncated): truncated 5' long terminal repeat (LTR) from HIV-1
  11284..11405   +  polyA_signal   SV40 poly(A) signal: SV40 polyadenylation signal
  11445..11580   +  rep_origin     SV40 ori: SV40 origin of replication
  11601..11619   -  promoter       T7 promoter: promoter for bacteriophage T7 RNA polymerase
  11627..11782   +  CDS            lacZα (fragment): LacZα fragment of β-galactosidase; lacZ fragment
  11787..12215   +  rep_origin     f1 ori (sequence partly withheld): f1 bacteriophage origin of replication; arrow indicates direction of (+) strand synthesis
