>Addgene plasmid #189903 | p667-UBC-MAP3K14-V5-miniTurbo_IDG-K | addgene full sequence | sequence record 393479 | Addgene NGS Result
AGGTGGCACTTTTCGGGGAAATGTGCGCGGAACCCCTATTTGTTTATTTTTCTAAATACATTCAAATATG
TATCCGCTCATGAGACAATAACCCTGATAAATGCTTCAATAATATTGAAAAAGGAAGAGTATGAGTATTC
AACATTTCCGTGTCGCCCTTATTCCCTTTTTTGCGGCATTTTGCCTTCCTGTTTTTGCTCACCCAGAAAC
GCTGGTGAAAGTAAAAGATGCTGAAGATCAGTTGGGTGCACGAGTGGGTTACATCGAACTGGATCTCAAC
AGCGGTAAGATCCTTGAGAGTTTTCGCCCCGAAGAACGTTTTCCAATGATGAGCACTTTTAAAGTTCTGC
TATGTGGCGCGGTATTATCCCGTATTGACGCCGGGCAAGAGCAACTCGGTCGCCGCATACACTATTCTCA
GAATGACTTGGTTGAGTACTCACCAGTCACAGAAAAGCATCTTACGGATGGCATGACAGTAAGAGAATTA
TGCAGTGCTGCCATAACCATGAGTGATAACACTGCGGCCAACTTACTTCTGACAACGATCGGAGGACCGA
AGGAGCTAACCGCTTTTTTGCACAACATGGGGGATCATGTAACTCGCCTTGATCGTTGGGAACCGGAGCT
GAATGAAGCCATACCAAACGACGAGCGTGACACCACGATGCCTGTAGCAATGGCAACAACGTTGCGCAAA
CTATTAACTGGCGAACTACTTACTCTAGCTTCCCGGCAACAATTAATAGACTGGATGGAGGCGGATAAAG
TTGCAGGACCACTTCTGCGCTCGGCCCTTCCGGCTGGCTGGTTTATTGCTGATAAATCTGGAGCCGGTGA
GCGTGGGTCTCGCGGTATCATTGCAGCACTGGGGCCAGATGGTAAGCCCTCCCGTATCGTAGTTATCTAC
ACGACGGGGAGTCAGGCAACTATGGATGAACGAAATAGACAGATCGCTGAGATAGGTGCCTCACTGATTA
AGCATTGGTAACTGTCAGACCAAGTTTACTCATATATACTTTAGATTGATTTAAAACTTCATTTTTAATT
TAAAAGGATCTAGGTGAAGATCCTTTTTGATAATCTCATGACCAAAATCCCTTAACGTGAGTTTTCGTTC
CACTGAGCGTCAGACCCCGTAGAAAAGATCAAAGGATCTTCTTGAGATCCTTTTTTTCTGCGCGTAATCT
GCTGCTTGCAAACAAAAAAACCACCGCTACCAGCGGTGGTTTGTTTGCCGGATCAAGAGCTACCAACTCT
TTTTCCGAAGGTAACTGGCTTCAGCAGAGCGCAGATACCAAATACTGTTCTTCTAGTGTAGCCGTAGTTA
GGCCACCACTTCAAGAACTCTGTAGCACCGCCTACATACCTCGCTCTGCTAATCCTGTTACCAGTGGCTG
CTGCCAGTGGCGATAAGTCGTGTCTTACCGGGTTGGACTCAAGACGATAGTTACCGGATAAGGCGCAGCG
GTCGGGCTGAACGGGGGGTTCGTGCACACAGCCCAGCTTGGAGCGAACGACCTACACCGAACTGAGATAC
CTACAGCGTGAGCTATGAGAAAGCGCCACGCTTCCCGAAGGGAGAAAGGTGGACAGGTATCCGGTAAGCG
GCAGGGTCGGAACAGGAGAGCGCACGAGGGAGCTTCCAGGGGGAAACGCCTGGTATCTTTATAGTCCTGT
CGGGTTTCGCCACCTCTGACTTGAGCGTCGATTTTTGTGATGCTCGTCAGGGGGGCGGAGCCTATGGAAA
AACGCCAGCAACGCGGCCTTTTTACGGTTCCTGGCCTTTTGCTGGCCTTTTGCTCACATGTTCTTTCCTG
CGTTATCCCCTGATTCTGTGGATAACCGTATTACCGCCTTTGAGTGAGCTGATACCGCTCGCCGCAGCCG
AACGACCGAGCGCAGCGAGTCAGTGAGCGAGGAAGCGGAAGAGCGCCCAATACGCAAACCGCCTCTCCCC
GCGCGTTGGCCGATTCATTAATGCAGCTGGCACGACAGGTTTCCCGACTGGAAAGCGGGCAGTGAGCGCA
ACGCAATTAATGTGAGTTAGCTCACTCATTAGGCACCCCAGGCTTTACACTTTATGCTTCCGGCTCGTAT
GTTGTGTGGAATTGTGAGCGGATAACAATTTCACACAGGAAACAGCTATGACCATGATTACGCCAAGCGC
GCAATTAACCCTCACTAAAGGGAACAAAAGCTGGAGCTGCAAGCTTAATGTAGTCTTATGCAATACTCTT
GTAGTCTTGCAACATGGTAACGATGAGTTAGCAACATGCCTTACAAGGAGAGAAAAAGCACCGTGCATGC
CGATTGGTGGAAGTAAGGTGGTACGATCGTGCCTTATTAGGAAGGCAACAGACGGGTCTGACATGGATTG
GACGAACCACTGAATTGCCGCATTGCAGAGATATTGTATTTAAGTGCCTAGCTCGATACATAAACGGGTC
TCTCTGGTTAGACCAGATCTGAGCCTGGGAGCTCTCTGGCTAACTAGGGAACCCACTGCTTAAGCCTCAA
TAAAGCTTGCCTTGAGTGCTTCAAGTAGTGTGTGCCCGTCTGTTGTGTGACTCTGGTAACTAGAGATCCC
TCAGACCCTTTTAGTCAGTGTGGAAAATCTCTAGCAGTGGCGCCCGAACAGGGACTTGAAAGCGAAAGGG
AAACCAGAGGAGCTCTCTCGACGCAGGACTCGGCTTGCTGAAGCGCGCACGGCAAGAGGCGAGGGGCGGC
GACTGGTGAGTACGCCAAAAATTTTGACTAGCGGAGGCTAGAAGGAGAGAGATGGGTGCGAGAGCGTCAG
TATTAAGCGGGGGAGAATTAGATCGCGATGGGAAAAAATTCGGTTAAGGCCAGGGGGAAAGAAAAAATAT
AAATTAAAACATATAGTATGGGCAAGCAGGGAGCTAGAACGATTCGCAGTTAATCCTGGCCTGTTAGAAA
CATCAGAAGGCTGTAGACAAATACTGGGACAGCTACAACCATCCCTTCAGACAGGATCAGAAGAACTTAG
ATCATTATATAATACAGTAGCAACCCTCTATTGTGTGCATCAAAGGATAGAGATAAAAGACACCAAGGAA
GCTTTAGACAAGATAGAGGAAGAGCAAAACAAAAGTAAGACCACCGCACAGCAAGCGGCCGCTGATCTTC
AGACCTGGAGGAGGAGATATGAGGGACAATTGGAGAAGTGAATTATATAAATATAAAGTAGTAAAAATTG
AACCATTAGGAGTAGCACCCACCAAGGCAAAGAGAAGAGTGGTGCAGAGAGAAAAAAGAGCAGTGGGAAT
AGGAGCTTTGTTCCTTGGGTTCTTGGGAGCAGCAGGAAGCACTATGGGCGCAGCGTCAATGACGCTGACG
GTACAGGCCAGACAATTATTGTCTGGTATAGTGCAGCAGCAGAACAATTTGCTGAGGGCTATTGAGGCGC
AACAGCATCTGTTGCAACTCACAGTCTGGGGCATCAAGCAGCTCCAGGCAAGAATCCTGGCTGTGGAAAG
ATACCTAAAGGATCAACAGCTCCTGGGGATTTGGGGTTGCTCTGGAAAACTCATTTGCACCACTGCTGTG
CCTTGGAATGCTAGTTGGAGTAATAAATCTCTGGAACAGATTTGGAATCACACGACCTGGATGGAGTGGG
ACAGAGAAATTAACAATTACACAAGCTTAATACACTCCTTAATTGAAGAATCGCAAAACCAGCAAGAAAA
GAATGAACAAGAATTATTGGAATTAGATAAATGGGCAAGTTTGTGGAATTGGTTTAACATAACAAATTGG
CTGTGGTATATAAAATTATTCATAATGATAGTAGGAGGCTTGGTAGGTTTAAGAATAGTTTTTGCTGTAC
TTTCTATAGTGAATAGAGTTAGGCAGGGATATTCACCATTATCGTTTCAGACCCACCTCCCAACCCCGAG
GGGACCCGACAGGCCCGAAGGAATAGAAGAAGAAGGTGGAGAGAGAGACAGAGACAGATCCATTCGATTA
GTGAACGGATCTCGACGGTATCGGTTAACTTTTAAAAGAAAAGGGGGGATTGGGGGGTACAGTGCAGGGG
AAAGAATAGTAGACATAATAGCAACAGACATACAAACTAAAGAATTACAAAAACAAATTACAAAATTCAA
AATTTTATCGTCCAGTGTGGTGGAATTCTGCAGATATCAACTTTGTATAGAAAAGTTGGCCTCCGCGCCG
GGTTTTGGCGCCTCCCGCGGGCGCCCCCCTCCTCACGGCGAGCGCTGCCACGTCAGACGAAGGGCGCAGC
GAGCGTCCTGATCCTTCCGCCCGGACGCTCAGGACAGCGGCCCGCTGCTCATAAGACTCGGCCTTAGAAC
CCCAGTATCAGCAGAAGGACATTTTAGGACGGGACTTGGGTGACTCTAGGGCACTGGTTTTCTTTCCAGA
GAGCGGAACAGGCGAGGAAAAGTAGTCCCTTCTCGGCGATTCTGCGGAGGGATCTCCGTGGGGCGGTGAA
CGCCGATGATTATATAAGGACGCGCCGGGTGTGGCACAGCTAGTTCCGTCGCAGCCGGGATTTGGGTCGC
GGTTCTTGTTTGTGGATCGCTGTGATCGTCACTTGGTGAGTAGCGGGCTGCTGGGCTGGCCGGGGCTTTC
GTGGCCGCCGGGCCGCTCGGTGGGACGGAAGCGTGTGGAGAGACCGCCAAGGGCTGTAGTCTGGGTCCGC
GAGCAAGGTTGCCCTGAACTGGGGGTTGGGGGGAGCGCAGCAAAATGGCGGCTGTTCCCGAGTCTTGAAT
GGAAGACGCTTGTGAGGCGGGCTGTGAGGTCGTTGAAACAAGGTGGGGGGCATGGTGGGCGGCAAGAACC
CAAGGTCTTGAGGCCTTCGCTAATGCGGGAAAGCTCTTATTCGGGTGAGATGGGCTGGGGCACCATCTGG
GGACCCTGACGTGAAGTTTGTCACTGACTGGAGAACTCGGTTTGTCGTCTGTTGCGGGGGCGGCAGTTAT
GGCGGTGCCGTTGGGCAGTGCACCCGTACCTTTGGGAGCGCGCGCCCTCGTCGTGTCGTGACGTCACCCG
TTCTGTTGGCTTATAATGCAGGGTGGGGCCACCTGCCGGTAGGTGTGCGGTAGGCTTTTCTCCGTCGCAG
GACGCAGGGTTCGGGCCTAGGGTAGGCTCTCCTGAATCGACAGGCGCCGGACCTCTGGTGAGGGGAGGGA
TAAGTGAGGCGTCAGTTTCTTTGGTCGGTTTTATGTACCTATCTTCTTAAGTAGCTGAAGCTCCGGTTTT
GAACTATGCGCTCGGGGTTGGCGAGTGTGTTTTGTGAAGTTTTTTAGGCACCTTTTGAAATGTAATCATT
TGGGTCAATATGTAATTTTCAGTGTTAGACTAGTAAATTGTCCGCTAAATTCTGGCCGTTTTTGGCTTTT
TTGTTAGACACAAGTTTGTACAAAAAAGCAGGCTTAGCCACCATGGCAGTGATGGAAATGGCCTGCCCAG
GTGCCCCTGGCTCAGCAGTGGGGCAGCAGAAGGAACTCCCCAAAGCCAAGGAGAAGACGCCGCCACTGGG
GAAGAAACAGAGCTCCGTCTACAAGCTTGAGGCCGTGGAGAAGAGCCCTGTGTTCTGCGGAAAGTGGGAG
ATCCTGAATGACGTGATTACCAAGGGCACAGCCAAGGAAGGCTCCGAGGCAGGGCCAGCTGCCATCTCTA
TCATCGCCCAGGCTGAGTGTGAGAATAGCCAAGAGTTCAGCCCCACCTTTTCAGAACGCATTTTCATCGC
TGGGTCCAAACAGTACAGCCAGTCCGAGAGTCTTGATCAGATCCCCAACAATGTGGCCCATGCTACAGAG
GGCAAAATGGCCCGTGTGTGTTGGAAGGGAAAGCGTCGCAGCAAAGCCCGGAAGAAACGGAAGAAGAAGA
GCTCAAAGTCCCTGGCTCATGCAGGAGTGGCCTTGGCCAAACCCCTCCCCAGGACCCCTGAGCAGGAGAG
CTGCACCATCCCAGTGCAGGAGGATGAGTCTCCACTCGGCGCCCCATATGTTAGAAACACCCCGCAGTTC
ACCAAGCCTCTGAAGGAACCAGGCCTTGGGCAACTCTGTTTTAAGCAGCTTGGCGAGGGCCTACGGCCGG
CTCTGCCTCGATCAGAACTCCACAAACTGATCAGCCCCTTGCAATGTCTGAACCACGTGTGGAAACTGCA
CCACCCCCAGGACGGAGGCCCCCTGCCCCTGCCCACGCACCCCTTCCCCTATAGCAGACTGCCTCATCCC
TTCCCATTCCACCCTCTCCAGCCCTGGAAACCTCACCCTCTGGAGTCCTTCCTGGGCAAACTGGCCTGTG
TAGACAGCCAGAAACCCTTGCCTGACCCACACCTGAGCAAACTGGCCTGTGTAGACAGTCCAAAGCCCCT
GCCTGGCCCACACCTGGAGCCCAGCTGCCTGTCTCGTGGTGCCCATGAGAAGTTTTCTGTGGAGGAATAC
CTAGTGCATGCTCTGCAAGGCAGCGTGAGCTCAGGCCAGGCCCACAGCCTGACCAGCCTGGCCAAGACCT
GGGCAGCAAGGGGCTCCAGATCCCGGGAGCCCAGCCCCAAAACTGAGGACAACGAGGGTGTCCTGCTCAC
TGAGAAACTCAAGCCAGTGGATTATGAGTACCGAGAAGAAGTCCACTGGGCCACGCACCAGCTCCGCCTG
GGCAGAGGCTCCTTCGGAGAGGTGCACAGGATGGAGGACAAGCAGACTGGCTTCCAGTGCGCTGTCAAAA
AGGTGCGGCTGGAAGTATTTCGGGCAGAGGAGCTGATGGCATGTGCAGGATTGACCTCACCCAGAATTGT
CCCTTTGTATGGAGCTGTGAGAGAAGGGCCTTGGGTCAACATCTTCATGGAGCTGCTGGAAGGTGGCTCC
CTGGGCCAGCTGGTCAAGGAGCAGGGCTGTCTCCCAGAGGACCGGGCCCTGTACTACCTGGGCCAGGCCC
TGGAGGGTCTGGAATACCTCCACTCACGAAGGATTCTGCATGGGGACGTCAAAGCTGACAACGTGCTCCT
GTCCAGCGATGGGAGCCACGCAGCCCTCTGTGACTTTGGCCATGCTGTGTGTCTTCAACCTGATGGCCTG
GGAAAGTCCTTGCTCACAGGGGACTACATCCCTGGCACAGAGACCCACATGGCTCCGGAGGTGGTGCTGG
GCAGGAGCTGCGACGCCAAGGTGGATGTCTGGAGCAGCTGCTGTATGATGCTGCACATGCTCAACGGCTG
CCACCCCTGGACTCAGTTCTTCCGAGGGCCGCTCTGCCTCAAGATTGCCAGCGAGCCTCCGCCTGTGAGG
GAGATCCCACCCTCCTGCGCCCCTCTCACAGCCCAGGCCATCCAAGAGGGGCTGAGGAAAGAGCCCATCC
ACCGCGTGTCTGCAGCGGAGCTGGGAGGGAAGGTGAACCGGGCACTACAGCAAGTGGGAGGTCTGAAGAG
CCCTTGGAGGGGAGAATATAAAGAACCAAGACATCCACCGCCAAATCAAGCCAATTACCACCAGACCCTC
CATGCCCAGCCGAGAGAGCTTTCGCCAAGGGCCCCAGGGCCCCGGCCAGCTGAGGAGACAACAGGCAGAG
CCCCTAAGCTCCAGCCTCCTCTCCCACCAGAGCCCCCAGAGCCAAACAAGTCTCCTCCCTTGACTTTGAG
CAAGGAGGAGTCTGGGATGTGGGAACCCTTACCTCTGTCCTCCCTGGAGCCAGCCCCTGCCAGAAACCCC
AGCTCACCAGAGCGGAAAGCAACCGTCCCGGAGCAGGAACTGCAGCAGCTGGAAATAGAATTATTCCTCA
ACAGCCTGTCCCAGCCATTTTCTCTGGAGGAGCAGGAGCAAATTCTCTCGTGCCTCAGCATCGACAGCCT
CTCCCTGTCGGATGACAGTGAGAAGAACCCATCAAAGGCCTCTCAAAGCTCGCGGGACACCCTGAGCTCA
GGCGTACACTCCTGGAGCAGCCAGGCCGAGGCTCGAAGCTCCAGCTGGAACATGGTGCTGGCCCGGGGGC
GGCCCACCGACACCCCAAGCTATTTCAATGGTGTGAAAGTCCAAATACAGTCTCTTAATGGTGAACACCT
GCACATCCGGGAGTTCCACCGGGTCAAAGTGGGAGACATCGCCACTGGCATCAGCAGCCAGATCCCAGCT
GCAGCCTTCAGCTTGGTGACCAAAGACGGGCAGCCTGTTCGCTACGACATGGAGGTGCCAGACTCGGGCA
TCGACCTGCAGTGCACACTGGCCCCTGATGGCAGCTTCGCCTGGAGCTGGAGGGTCAAGCATGGCCAGCT
GGAGAACAGGCCCTCAAACCCAGCTTTCTTGTACAAAGTGGGCGGCAAGCCCATCCCCAACCCCCTGCTG
GGCCTGGACAGCACCGCTAGCATCCCGCTGCTGAACGCTAAACAGATTCTGGGACAGCTGGACGGCGGGA
GCGTGGCAGTCCTGCCTGTGGTCGACTCCACCAATCAGTACCTGCTGGATCGAATCGGCGAGCTGAAGAG
TGGGGATGCTTGCATTGCAGAATATCAGCAGGCAGGGAGAGGAAGCAGAGGGAGGAAATGGTTCTCTCCT
TTTGGAGCTAACCTGTACCTGAGTATGTTTTGGCGCCTGAAGCGGGGACCAGCAGCAATCGGCCTGGGCC
CGGTCATCGGAATTGTCATGGCAGAAGCGCTGCGAAAGCTGGGAGCAGACAAGGTGCGAGTCAAATGGCC
CAATGACCTGTATCTGCAGGATAGAAAGCTGGCAGGCATCCTGGTGGAGCTGGCCGGAATAACAGGCGAT
GCTGCACAGATCGTCATTGGCGCCGGGATTAACGTGGCTATGAGGCGCGTGGAGGAAAGCGTGGTCAATC
AGGGCTGGATCACACTGCAGGAAGCAGGGATTAACCTGGACAGGAATACTCTGGCCGCTATGCTGATCCG
AGAGCTGCGGGCAGCCCTGGAACTGTTCGAGCAGGAAGGCCTGGCTCCATATCTGTCACGGTGGGAGAAG
CTGGATAACTTCATCAATAGACCCGTGAAGCTGATCATTGGGGACAAAGAGATTTTCGGGATTAGCCGGG
GGATTGATAAACAGGGAGCCCTGCTGCTGGAACAGGACGGAGTTATCAAACCCTGGATGGGCGGAGAAAT
CAGTCTGCGGTCTGCCGAAAAGTAAGCCAACTTTATTATACATAGTTGATATCCAGCACAGTGGCGGCCG
CTCGACAATCAACCTCTGGATTACAAAATTTGTGAAAGATTGACTGGTATTCTTAACTATGTTGCTCCTT
TTACGCTATGTGGATACGCTGCTTTAATGCCTTTGTATCATGCTATTGCTTCCCGTATGGCTTTCATTTT
CTCCTCCTTGTATAAATCCTGGTTGCTGTCTCTTTATGAGGAGTTGTGGCCCGTTGTCAGGCAACGTGGC
GTGGTGTGCACTGTGTTTGCTGACGCAACCCCCACTGGTTGGGGCATTGCCACCACCTGTCAGCTCCTTT
CCGGGACTTTCGCTTTCCCCCTCCCTATTGCCACGGCGGAACTCATCGCCGCCTGCCTTGCCCGCTGCTG
GACAGGGGCTCGGCTGTTGGGCACTGACAATTCCGTGGTGTTGTCGGGGAAGCTGACGTCCTTTCCATGG
CTGCTCGCCTGTGTTGCCACCTGGATTCTGCGCGGGACGTCCTTCTGCTACGTCCCTTCGGCCCTCAATC
CAGCGGACCTTCCTTCCCGCGGCCTGCTGCCGGCTCTGCGGCCTCTTCCGCGTCTTCGCCTTCGCCCTCA
GACGAGTCGGATCTCCCTTTGGGCCGCCTCCCCGCCTGGAATTCTACCGGGTAGGGGAGGCGCTTTTCCC
AAGGCAGTCTGGAGCATGCGCTTTAGCAGCCCCGCTGGGCACTTGGCGCTACACAAGTGGCCTCTGGCCT
CGCACACATTCCACATCCACCGGTAGGCGCCAACCGGCTCCGTTCTTTGGTGGCCCCTTCGCGCCACCTT
CTACTCCTCCCCTAGTCAGGAAGTTCCCCCCCGCCCCGCAGCTCGCGTCGTGCAGGACGTGACAAATGGA
AGTAGCACGTCTCACTAGTCTCGTGCAGATGGACAGCACCGCTGAGCAATGGAAGCGGGTAGGCCTTTGG
GGCAGCGGCCAATAGCAGCTTTGCTCCTTCGCTTTCTGGGCTCAGAGGCTGGGAAGGGGTGGGTCCGGGG
GCGGGCTCAGGGGCGGGCTCAGGGGCGGGGCGGGCGCCCGAAGGTCCTCCGGAGGCCCGGCATTCTGCAC
GCTTCAAAAGCGCACGTCTGCCGCGCTGTTCTCCTCTTCCTCATCTCCGGGCCTTTCGACCTGCAGCCCA
AGCTTACCATGACCGAGTACAAGCCCACGGTGCGCCTCGCCACCCGCGACGACGTCCCCAGGGCCGTACG
CACCCTCGCCGCCGCGTTCGCCGACTACCCCGCCACGCGCCACACCGTCGATCCGGACCGCCACATCGAG
CGGGTCACCGAGCTGCAAGAACTCTTCCTCACGCGCGTCGGGCTCGACATCGGCAAGGTGTGGGTCGCGG
ACGACGGCGCCGCGGTGGCGGTCTGGACCACGCCGGAGAGCGTCGAAGCGGGGGCGGTGTTCGCCGAGAT
CGGCCCGCGCATGGCCGAGTTGAGCGGTTCCCGGCTGGCCGCGCAGCAACAGATGGAAGGCCTCCTGGCG
CCGCACCGGCCCAAGGAGCCCGCGTGGTTCCTGGCCACCGTCGGCGTCTCGCCCGACCACCAGGGCAAGG
GTCTGGGCAGCGCCGTCGTGCTCCCCGGAGTGGAGGCGGCCGAGCGCGCCGGGGTGCCCGCCTTCCTGGA
GACCTCCGCGCCCCGCAACCTCCCCTTCTACGAGCGGCTCGGCTTCACCGTCACCGCCGACGTCGAGGTG
CCCGAAGGACCGCGCACCTGGTGCATGACCCGCAAGCCCGGTGCCTGACGCCCGCCCCACGACCCGCAGC
GCCCGACCGAAAGGAGCGCACGACCCCATGCATCTCGAGGGCCCGGTACCTTTAAGACCAATGACTTACA
AGGCAGCTGTAGATCTTAGCCACTTTTTAAAAGAAAAGGGGGGACTGGAAGGGCTAGCTCACTCCCAACG
AAGACAAGATCTGCTTTTTGCTTGTACTGGGTCTCTCTGGTTAGACCAGATCTGAGCCTGGGAGCTCTCT
GGCTAACTAGGGAACCCACTGCTTAAGCCTCAATAAAGCTTGCCTTGAGTGCTTCAAGTAGTGTGTGCCC
GTCTGTTGTGTGACTCTGGTAACTAGAGATCCCTCAGACCCTTTTAGTCAGTGTGGAAAATCTCTAGCAG
TAGTAGTTCATGTCATCTTATTATTCAGTATTTATAACTTGCAAAGAAATGAATATCAGAGAGTGAGAGG
AACTTGTTTATTGCAGCTTATAATGGTTACAAATAAAGCAATAGCATCACAAATTTCACAAATAAAGCAT
TTTTTTCACTGCATTCTAGTTGTGGTTTGTCCAAACTCATCAATGTATCTTATCATGTCTGGCTCTAGCT
ATCCCGCCCCTAACTCCGCCCATCCCGCCCCTAACTCCGCCCAGTTCCGCCCATTCTCCGCCCCATGGCT
GACTAATTTTTTTTATTTATGCAGAGGCCGAGGCCGCCTCGGCCTCTGAGCTATTCCAGAAGTAGTGAGG
AGGCTTTTTTGGAGGCCTAGGGACGTACCCAATTCGCCCTATAGTGAGTCGTATTACGCGCGCTCACTGG
CCGTCGTTTTACAACGTCGTGACTGGGAAAACCCTGGCGTTACCCAACTTAATCGCCTTGCAGCACATCC
CCCTTTCGCCAGCTGGCGTAATAGCGAAGAGGCCCGCACCGATCGCCCTTCCCAACAGTTGCGCAGCCTG
AATGGCGAATGGG
[124 nt withheld, positions 11844-11967]
C
[91 nt withheld, positions 11969-12059]
A
[49 nt withheld, positions 12061-12109]
CCTTTGACGTTGGAGTCCACGTTCTTT
[37 nt withheld, positions 12137-12173]
ACCCTATCTCGGTCTATTCTTTTGATTTATAAGGGATTTTGCCGATTTCGGCCTATTGGTTAAAAAATGA
GCTGATTTAACAAAAATTTAACGCGAATTTTAACAAAATATTAACGCTTACAATTT
Features (pLannotate 1.2.2; 31 found; start..end, strand, type, name):
     26..130     +  promoter       AmpR promoter: bla
    131..991     +  CDS            AmpR: β-lactamase; bla; confers resistance to ampicillin, carbenicillin, and related antibiotics
   1162..1750    +  rep_origin     ori: high-copy-number ColE1/pMB1/pBR322/pUC origin of replication
   1933..2025    +  CDS            lacI (fragment): lac repressor; lacI; The lac repressor binds to the lac operator to inhibit transcription in E. coli. This inhibition can be relieved by adding lactose or isopropyl-β-D-thiogalactopyranoside (IPTG).
   2038..2059    +  protein_bind   CAP binding site: CAP binding activates transcription in the presence of cAMP. E. coli catabolite activator protein
   2074..2104    +  promoter       lac promoter: promoter for the E. coli lac operon
   2108..2130    +  protein_bind   lac operator (fragment): The lac repressor binds to the lac operator to inhibit transcription in E. coli. This inhibition can be relieved by adding lactose or isopropyl-β-D-thiogalactopyranoside (IPTG). lac repressor encoded by lacI
   2173..2191    +  promoter       T3 promoter: promoter for bacteriophage T3 RNA polymerase
   2219..2445    +  promoter       RSV promoter: Rous sarcoma virus enhancer/promoter
   2446..2626    +  LTR            5' LTR (truncated): truncated 5' long terminal repeat (LTR) from HIV-1
   2673..2798    +  misc_feature   HIV-1 Ψ: packaging signal of human immunodeficiency virus type 1
   2782..3145    +  CDS            HIV-1 gag (fragment): gag protein from human immunodeficiency virus 1; gag
   3291..3524    +  misc_feature   RRE: The Rev response element (RRE) of HIV-1 allows for Rev-dependent mRNA export from the nucleus to the cytoplasm.
   3901..4001    +  CDS            Rev (fragment): human immunodeficiency virus 1 (HIV-1) Rev protein; rev; enhances nuclear export of unspliced and incompletely spliced viral mRNAs
   4020..4136    +  misc_feature   cPPT/CTS: central polypurine tract and central termination sequence of HIV-1
   4168..4188    +  protein_bind   attB4: mutant version of attB; core recombination site for the Gateway® BP reaction BP Clonase™
   4188..5399    +  promoter       UbC promoter: human ubiquitin C promoter
   5400..5424    +  protein_bind   attB1: mutant version of attB; recombination site for the Gateway® BP reaction BP Clonase™
   5433..8273    +  CDS            MAP3K14: M3K14_HUMAN - Also known as NIK. Experimental evidence at protein level: Swiss-Prot protein existence level 1. Lymphotoxin beta-activated kinase which seems to be exclusively involved in the activation of NF-kappa-B and its transcriptional activity. Promotes proteolytic processing of NFKB2/P100, which leads to activation of NF-kappa-B via the non- canonical pathway. Could act in a receptor-selective manner. From Homo sapiens (Human).
   8281..8301    -  protein_bind   attB2: mutant version of attB; core recombination site for the Gateway® BP reaction BP Clonase™
   8352..9122    +  CDS            miniTurbo: N-terminally truncated mutant of the E. coli biotin ligase BioID engineered for improved catalytic efficiency (Branon et al., 2018)
   9177..9765    +  misc_feature   WPRE: woodchuck hepatitis virus posttranscriptional regulatory element
   9779..10278   +  promoter       PGK promoter: mouse phosphoglycerate kinase 1 promoter
  10299..10898   +  CDS            PuroR: puromycin N-acetyltransferase; pac from Streptomyces alboniger; confers resistance to puromycin
  10966..11103   +  CDS            nef (fragment): NEF_HV1LA - Experimental evidence at protein level: Swiss-Prot protein existence level 1. Extracellular Nef protein targets CD4(+) T-lymphocytes for apoptosis by interacting with CXCR4 surface receptors. From Human immunodeficiency virus type 1 group M subtype B (isolate Lai) (HIV-1).
  11089..11269   +  LTR            5' LTR (truncated): truncated 5' long terminal repeat (LTR) from HIV-1
  11341..11462   +  polyA_signal   SV40 poly(A) signal: SV40 polyadenylation signal
  11502..11637   +  rep_origin     SV40 ori: SV40 origin of replication
  11658..11676   -  promoter       T7 promoter: promoter for bacteriophage T7 RNA polymerase
  11684..11839   +  CDS            lacZα (fragment): LacZα fragment of β-galactosidase; lacZ fragment
  11844..12272   +  rep_origin     f1 ori (sequence partly withheld): f1 bacteriophage origin of replication; arrow indicates direction of (+) strand synthesis
