[The description below was written by a language model from this plasmid's Addgene catalogue record and pLannotate feature annotations shown in this document.]
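Description:
p667-UBC-MAP3K14-V5-miniTurbo_IDG-K is a lentiviral mammalian expression clone built by multisite Gateway recombination into the pDest667 backbone. It carries human MAP3K14 (NIK), a kinase that activates non-canonical NF-κB signalling by promoting p100 processing. The plasmid is maintained in E. coli through a ColE1/pUC-type origin with ampicillin resistance. The catalogue lists it as low copy, although the origin is annotated as a high-copy type. An f1 origin, an SV40 origin and leftover lac/T3/T7 cloning elements are also present.

The viral transfer cassette has a third-generation-style layout. An RSV promoter drives a truncated HIV-1 5' LTR, followed by the Ψ packaging signal with a gag fragment, the RRE for Rev-dependent export, and the cPPT/CTS. A second truncated LTR and an SV40 polyadenylation signal close the cassette.

Within it, the human ubiquitin C promoter lies between attB4 and attB1. The MAP3K14 coding sequence lies between attB1 and attB2 and continues into the C-terminal V5-miniTurbo module. Only miniTurbo is annotated in the feature tables; the V5 epitope is stated in the catalogue entry. A WPRE follows to enhance transcript expression, and a separate mouse PGK promoter drives puromycin N-acetyltransferase for selecting transduced cells.

Two full-length sequencing records exist, differing by 57 nt. The difference maps to the UbC promoter, which is annotated as one continuous element in the longer record and as two overlapping fragments in the shorter one.

miniTurbo is an engineered, truncated biotin ligase that biotinylates nearby proteins. The construct was made within a programme on understudied kinases to generate proximity-dependent biotinylation proteomic networks.
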