Addgene plasmid #189903: p667-UBC-MAP3K14-V5-miniTurbo_IDG-K
Purpose: Gateway destination clone of MAP3K14 (human) tagged with C-terminal V5-miniTurbo for generating protein-proximity networks using proximity-dependent biotinylation proteomics
Depositing lab: Ben Major. Depositing organization: Washington University in Saint Louis.
Backbone
  Vector backbone: pDest667
  Backbone manufacturer: PEL
  Backbone size w/o insert (bp): 9014
  Vector type: Mammalian Expression, Lentiviral ; Gateway Destination
  Selectable markers: Puromycin
Growth in bacteria
  Bacterial resistance: Ampicillin, 100 μg/mL
  Growth temperature: 30°C
  Growth strain: DH10B
  Copy number: Low Copy
Gene/Insert
  Gene/Insert name: MAP3K14 (alt names: MAP3K14-V5-miniTurbo; V5-miniTurbo)
  Species: H. sapiens (human)
  Entrez Gene: MAP3K14 (a.k.a. FTDCR1B, HS, HSNIK, IMD112, NIK)
  Promoter: Ubiquitin
  Tag / fusion protein: V5-miniTurbo (C terminal on insert)
  Cloning method: Gateway Cloning
  Sequencing primers: 5′ TGAAGCTCCGGTTTTGAACT; 3′ CATTTCCTCCCTCTGCTTCC
Terms and licenses: Academic/Nonprofit Terms; Industry Terms: Not Available to Industry
Depositor comments: These plasmids were generated as part of the Illuminating the Druggable Genome (IDG) program sponsored by the NIH Common Fund. The goal of this program is to identify, gather, and distribute information and resources for proteins that currently are not well-studied yet belong to commonly drug-targeted protein families: protein kinases, non-olfactory G-protein coupled receptors (GPCRs), and ion channels. The IDG program is designed to develop fundamental research tools for understudied proteins, elucidate their function, and disseminate the IDG-related resources and data to the greater scientific community. These lentiviral gateway destination plasmids were generated, as part of the Kinase-Data and Resource Generating Center (DRGC), using the single fragment or multisite gateway cloning technology. They were used for generating proteomics-based protein-interaction and protein-proximity networks that can be accessed through the kinase-DRGC website https://darkkinome.org/. Each plasmid has either an N- or C-terminal fusion protein (Flag/ V5/V5-miniTurbo/V5-TurboID/miniTurbo-V5/TurboID-V5) tagged understudied kinase driven under either a CMV or Ubiquitin (UBC) promoter. All inserts in the pENTR plasmids used to generate the deposited destination plasmids were end-sequenced and insert size validated prior to multi-site gateway cloning. The combined insert size of the single fragment or three fragment destination plasmids were confirmed by restriction digestion (BsrGI, and EcoRV for pDest667; BsrGI, EcoRV, and BstZ17I for pDest663; and BsrGI for pHAGE) and all plasmids were partially sequenced to ensure in-frame ORFs and fusion tags.
How to cite: p667-UBC-MAP3K14-V5-miniTurbo_IDG-K was a gift from Ben Major (Addgene plasmid # 189903 ; http://n2t.net/addgene:189903 ; RRID:Addgene_189903)
